Addgene plasmid #32231: 854-Desmocollin 1a-myc
Depositing lab: Kathleen Green. Depositing organization: Northwestern University. Publication: Assembly of desmosomal cadherins into desmosomes is isoform dependent. Ishii K, Norvell SM, Bannon LJ, Amargo EV, Pascoe LT, Green KJ. J Invest Dermatol. 2001 Jul;117(1):26-35. 10.1046/j.0022-202x.2001.01400.x PubMed 11442746.
Backbone
  Vector backbone: b-actin vector
  Vector type: Mammalian Expression
  Selectable markers: Neomycin (select with G418)
Growth in bacteria
  Bacterial resistance: Ampicillin, 100 μg/mL
  Growth temperature: 37°C
  Growth strain: DH5alpha
  Copy number: High Copy
Gene/Insert
  Gene/Insert name: Desmocollin 1a
  Species: H. sapiens (human)
  Entrez Gene: DSC1 (a.k.a. CDHF1, DG2/DG3)
  Promoter: human beta-actin
  Tag / fusion protein: Myc (C terminal on insert)
  Cloning method: Restriction Enzyme; 5′ cloning site SalI (unknown if destroyed); 3′ cloning site BamHI (unknown if destroyed)
  Sequencing primers: 5′ hBactin-F
Terms and licenses: Academic/Nonprofit Terms; Industry Terms: Not Available to Industry
How to cite: 854-Desmocollin 1a-myc was a gift from Kathleen Green (Addgene plasmid # 32231 ; http://n2t.net/addgene:32231 ; RRID:Addgene_32231)
