[The description below was written by a language model from this plasmid's Addgene catalogue record.]
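Description:
854-Desmocollin 1a-myc is a mammalian expression plasmid built on a beta-actin promoter vector. It is propagated in E. coli as a high-copy plasmid under ampicillin selection, and it carries a neomycin resistance marker so that transfected mammalian cells can be selected with G418, allowing stable lines to be derived as well as transient expression. No feature table accompanies the record, so the origin of replication, the polyadenylation signal and the promoter driving the neomycin marker are not stated.

The insert is human desmocollin 1a, the "a" splice form encoded by DSC1, cloned by restriction digestion between SalI and BamHI sites; whether those sites survived cloning is not recorded. Transcription is driven by the human beta-actin promoter, a strong constitutive promoter active in most mammalian cell types. A Myc epitope tag is fused to the C terminus of the protein. Because desmocollins are single-pass transmembrane cadherins, this places the tag on the cytoplasmic tail and leaves the extracellular adhesive domains unmodified. The tag lets the ectopic protein be distinguished from endogenous desmosomal cadherins by immunofluorescence, immunoblotting or immunoprecipitation with anti-Myc antibodies.

Desmocollins, together with desmogleins, form the adhesive core of desmosomes, the intercellular junctions that anchor intermediate filaments in epithelia such as the epidermis. The associated study examined whether incorporation of desmosomal cadherins into desmosomes depends on isoform. This fits use of the construct to express a tagged Dsc1a in cultured cells and follow its localization and assembly into junctions.
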