>Addgene plasmid #32231 | 854-Desmocollin 1a-myc | addgene partial sequence | sequence record 38945 | hDSC1-F 5'-CAGAAGACATAGCCCAGCAA-3'
TTGGTGGCCAGGGAATCAAAACACAGCAAAGTTTTGAGATGGTCAAAGGAGGCTACACTTTGGATTCCAA
CAAAGGAGGTGGACATCAGACCTTGGAGTCCGTCAAGGGAGTGGGGCAGGGAGATACTGGCAGATATGCG
TACACGGACTGGCAGAGTTTCACCCAACCTCGGCTTGGCGAAAAGGTGTATTTGTGTGGACAAGATGAGG
AGCATAAACATTGTGAAGACTACNTTTGTTCGTATAACTATGAANGCAAAGGTTCTCTGGCCGGCTCAGT
AGGTTGCTGCAGCGATCGGCAGGAAGAANAGGGACTGGAGTTTCTAGATCACCTGGAACCCAAATTTAGG
ACATTAGCAAAGACATGCATCAAGAAAGTGGAGCAAAAGCTCATTTCTGAAGAGGACTTGTAGGATCCAG
ACATGATAAGATACATTGATGAGTTTGGACAANCCACCACTAGAATGNANTGAAAAAAAATGCTTTATTT
GTGAAATTTG
